>Addgene plasmid #103965 | pcDNA3.1-C1ACR_887-EYFP | addgene full sequence | sequence record 199315 | Addgene NGS Result
GGCCCACCCTCGTGACCACCTTCGGCTACGGCCTGCAGTGCTTCGCCCGCTACCCCGACCACATGAAGCA
GCACGACTTCTTCAAGTCCGCCATGCCCGAAGGCTACGTCCAGGAGCGCACCATCTTCTTCAAGGACGAC
GGCAACTACAAGACCCGCGCCGAGGTGAAGTTCGAGGGCGACACCCTGGTGAACCGCATCGAGCTGAAGG
GCATCGACTTCAAGGAGGACGGCAACATCCTGGGGCACAAGCTGGAGTACAACTACAACAGCCACAACGT
CTATATCATGGCCGACAAGCAGAAGAACGGCATCAAGGTGAACTTCAAGATCCGCCACAACATCGAGGAC
GGCAGCGTGCAGCTCGCCGACCACTACCAGCAGAACACCCCCATCGGCGACGGCCCCGTGCTGCTGCCCG
ACAACCACTACCTGAGCTACCAGTCCGCCCTGAGCAAAGACCCCAACGAGAAGCGCGATCACATGGTCCT
GCTGGAGTTCGTGACCGCCGCCGGGATCACTCTCGGCATGGACGAGCTGTACAAGTAACATATGCTCTAG
AGGGCCCGCGGTTCGAAGGTAAGCCTATCCCTAACCCTCTCCTCGGTCTCGATTCTACGCGTACCGGTCA
TCATCACCATCACCATTGAGTTTAAACCCGCTGATCAGCCTCGACTGTGCCTTCTAGTTGCCAGCCATCT
GTTGTTTGCCCCTCCCCCGTGCCTTCCTTGACCCTGGAAGGTGCCACTCCCACTGTCCTTTCCTAATAAA
ATGAGGAAATTGCATCGCATTGTCTGAGTAGGTGTCATTCTATTCTGGGGGGTGGGGTGGGGCAGGACAG
CAAGGGGGAGGATTGGGAAGACAATAGCAGGCATGCTGGGGATGCGGTGGGCTCTATGGCTTCTGAGGCG
GAAAGAACCAGCTGGGGCTCTAGGGGGTATCCCC
[124 nt withheld, positions 945-1068]
C
[91 nt withheld, positions 1070-1160]
A
[49 nt withheld, positions 1162-1210]
CCTTTGACGTTGGAGTCCACGTTCTTT
[37 nt withheld, positions 1238-1274]
ACCCTATCTCGGTCTATTCTTTTGATTTATAAGGGATTTTGCCGATTTCGGCCTATTGGTTAAAAAATGA
GCTGATTTAACAAAAATTTAACGCGAATTAATTCTGTGGAATGTGTGTCAGTTAGGGTGTGGAAAGTCCC
CAGGCTCCCCAGCAGGCAGAAGTATGCAAAGCATGCATCTCAATTAGTCAGCAACCAGGTGTGGAAAGTC
CCCAGGCTCCCCAGCAGGCAGAAGTATGCAAAGCATGCATCTCAATTAGTCAGCAACCATAGTCCCGCCC
CTAACTCCGCCCATCCCGCCCCTAACTCCGCCCAGTTCCGCCCATTCTCCGCCCCATGGCTGACTAATTT
TTTTTATTTATGCAGAGGCCGAGGCCGCCTCTGCCTCTGAGCTATTCCAGAAGTAGTGAGGAGGCTTTTT
TGGAGGCCTAGGCTTTTGCAAAAAGCTCCCGGGAGCTTGTATATCCATTTTCGGATCTGATCAAGAGACA
GGATGAGGATCGTTTCGCATGATTGAACAAGATGGATTGCACGCAGGTTCTCCGGCCGCTTGGGTGGAGA
GGCTATTCGGCTATGACTGGGCACAACAGACAATCGGCTGCTCTGATGCCGCCGTGTTCCGGCTGTCAGC
GCAGGGGCGCCCGGTTCTTTTTGTCAAGACCGACCTGTCCGGTGCCCTGAATGAACTGCAGGACGAGGCA
GCGCGGCTATCGTGGCTGGCCACGACGGGCGTTCCTTGCGCAGCTGTGCTCGACGTTGTCACTGAAGCGG
GAAGGGACTGGCTGCTATTGGGCGAAGTGCCGGGGCAGGATCTCCTGTCATCTCACCTTGCTCCTGCCGA
GAAAGTATCCATCATGGCTGATGCAATGCGGCGGCTGCATACGCTTGATCCGGCTACCTGCCCATTCGAC
CACCAAGCGAAACATCGCATCGAGCGAGCACGTACTCGGATGGAAGCCGGTCTTGTCGATCAGGATGATC
TGGACGAAGAGCATCAGGGGCTCGCGCCAGCCGAACTGTTCGCCAGGCTCAAGGCGCGCATGCCCGACGG
CGAGGATCTCGTCGTGACCCATGGCGATGCCTGCTTGCCGAATATCATGGTGGAAAATGGCCGCTTTTCT
GGATTCATCGACTGTGGCCGGCTGGGTGTGGCGGACCGCTATCAGGACATAGCGTTGGCTACCCGTGATA
TTGCTGAAGAGCTTGGCGGCGAATGGGCTGACCGCTTCCTCGTGCTTTACGGTATCGCCGCTCCCGATTC
GCAGCGCATCGCCTTCTATCGCCTTCTTGACGAGTTCTTCTGAGCGGGACTCTGGGGTTCGCGAAATGAC
CGACCAAGCGACGCCCAACCTGCCATCACGAGATTTCGATTCCACCGCCGCCTTCTATGAAAGGTTGGGC
TTCGGAATCGTTTTCCGGGACGCCGGCTGGATGATCCTCCAGCGCGGGGATCTCATGCTGGAGTTCTTCG
CCCACCCCAACTTGTTTATTGCAGCTTATAATGGTTACAAATAAAGCAATAGCATCACAAATTTCACAAA
TAAAGCATTTTTTTCACTGCATTCTAGTTGTGGTTTGTCCAAACTCATCAATGTATCTTATCATGTCTGT
ATACCGTCGACCTCTAGCTAGAGCTTGGCGTAATCATGGTCATAGCTGTTTCCTGTGTGAAATTGTTATC
CGCTCACAATTCCACACAACATACGAGCCGGAAGCATAAAGTGTAAAGCCTGGGGTGCCTAATGAGTGAG
CTAACTCACATTAATTGCGTTGCGCTCACTGCCCGCTTTCCAGTCGGGAAACCTGTCGTGCCAGCTGCAT
TAATGAATCGGCCAACGCGCGGGGAGAGGCGGTTTGCGTATTGGGCGCTCTTCCGCTTCCTCGCTCACTG
ACTCGCTGCGCTCGGTCGTTCGGCTGCGGCGAGCGGTATCAGCTCACTCAAAGGCGGTAATACGGTTATC
CACAGAATCAGGGGATAACGCAGGAAAGAACATGTGAGCAAAAGGCCAGCAAAAGGCCAGGAACCGTAAA
AAGGCCGCGTTGCTGGCGTTTTTCCATAGGCTCCGCCCCCCTGACGAGCATCACAAAAATCGACGCTCAA
GTCAGAGGTGGCGAAACCCGACAGGACTATAAAGATACCAGGCGTTTCCCCCTGGAAGCTCCCTCGTGCG
CTCTCCTGTTCCGACCCTGCCGCTTACCGGATACCTGTCCGCCTTTCTCCCTTCGGGAAGCGTGGCGCTT
TCTCATAGCTCACGCTGTAGGTATCTCAGTTCGGTGTAGGTCGTTCGCTCCAAGCTGGGCTGTGTGCACG
AACCCCCCGTTCAGCCCGACCGCTGCGCCTTATCCGGTAACTATCGTCTTGAGTCCAACCCGGTAAGACA
CGACTTATCGCCACTGGCAGCAGCCACTGGTAACAGGATTAGCAGAGCGAGGTATGTAGGCGGTGCTACA
GAGTTCTTGAAGTGGTGGCCTAACTACGGCTACACTAGAAGAACAGTATTTGGTATCTGCGCTCTGCTGA
AGCCAGTTACCTTCGGAAAAAGAGTTGGTAGCTCTTGATCCGGCAAACAAACCACCGCTGGTAGCGGTGG
TTTTTTTGTTTGCAAGCAGCAGATTACGCGCAGAAAAAAAGGATCTCAAGAAGATCCTTTGATCTTTTCT
ACGGGGTCTGACGCTCAGTGGAACGAAAACTCACGTTAAGGGATTTTGGTCATGAGATTATCAAAAAGGA
TCTTCACCTAGATCCTTTTAAATTAAAAATGAAGTTTTAAATCAATCTAAAGTATATATGAGTAAACTTG
GTCTGACAGTTACCAATGCTTAATCAGTGAGGCACCTATCTCAGCGATCTGTCTATTTCGTTCATCCATA
GTTGCCTGACTCCCCGTCGTGTAGATAACTACGATACGGGAGGGCTTACCATCTGGCCCCAGTGCTGCAA
TGATACCGCGAGACCCACGCTCACCGGCTCCAGATTTATCAGCAATAAACCAGCCAGCCGGAAGGGCCGA
GCGCAGAAGTGGTCCTGCAACTTTATCCGCCTCCATCCAGTCTATTAATTGTTGCCGGGAAGCTAGAGTA
AGTAGTTCGCCAGTTAATAGTTTGCGCAACGTTGTTGCCATTGCTACAGGCATCGTGGTGTCACGCTCGT
CGTTTGGTATGGCTTCATTCAGCTCCGGTTCCCAACGATCAAGGCGAGTTACATGATCCCCCATGTTGTG
CAAAAAAGCGGTTAGCTCCTTCGGTCCTCCGATCGTTGTCAGAAGTAAGTTGGCCGCAGTGTTATCACTC
ATGGTTATGGCAGCACTGCATAATTCTCTTACTGTCATGCCATCCGTAAGATGCTTTTCTGTGACTGGTG
AGTACTCAACCAAGTCATTCTGAGAATAGTGTATGCGGCGACCGAGTTGCTCTTGCCCGGCGTCAATACG
GGATAATACCGCGCCACATAGCAGAACTTTAAAAGTGCTCATCATTGGAAAACGTTCTTCGGGGCGAAAA
CTCTCAAGGATCTTACCGCTGTTGAGATCCAGTTCGATGTAACCCACTCGTGCACCCAACTGATCTTCAG
CATCTTTTACTTTCACCAGCGTTTCTGGGTGAGCAAAAACAGGAAGGCAAAATGCCGCAAAAAAGGGAAT
AAGGGCGACACGGAAATGTTGAATACTCATACTCTTCCTTTTTCAATATTATTGAAGCATTTATCAGGGT
TATTGTCTCATGAGCGGATACATATTTGAATGTATTTAGAAAAATAAACAAATAGGGGTTCCGCGCACAT
TTCCCCGAAAAGTGCCACCTGACGTCGACGGATCGGGAGATCTCCCGATCCCCTATGGTGCACTCTCAGT
ACAATCTGCTCTGATGCCGCATAGTTAAGCCAGTATCTGCTCCCTGCTTGTGTGTTGGAGGTCGCTGAGT
AGTGCGCGAGCAAAATTTAAGCTACAACAAGGCAAGGCTTGACCGACAATTGCATGAAGAATCTGCTTAG
GGTTAGGCGTTTTGCGCTGCTTCGCGATGTACGGGCCAGATATACGCGTTGACATTGATTATTGACTAGT
TATTAATAGTAATCAATTACGGGGTCATTAGTTCATAGCCCATATATGGAGTTCCGCGTTACATAACTTA
CGGTAAATGGCCCGCCTGGCTGACCGCCCAACGACCCCCGCCCATTGACGTCAATAATGACGTATGTTCC
CATAGTAACGCCAATAGGGACTTTCCATTGACGTCAATGGGTGGAGTATTTACGGTAAACTGCCCACTTG
GCAGTACATCAAGTGTATCATATGCCAAGTACGCCCCCTATTGACGTCAATGACGGTAAATGGCCCGCCT
GGCATTATGCCCAGTACATGACCTTATGGGACTTTCCTACTTGGCAGTACATCTACGTATTAGTCATCGC
TATTACCATGGTGATGCGGTTTTGGCAGTACATCAATGGGCGTGGATAGCGGTTTGACTCACGGGGATTT
CCAAGTCTCCACCCCATTGACGTCAATGGGAGTTTGTTTTGGCACCAAAATCAACGGGACTTTCCAAAAT
GTCGTAACAACTCCGCCCCATTGACGCAAATGGGCGGTAGGCGTGTACGGTGGGAGGTCTATATAAGCAG
AGCTCTCTGGCTAACTAGAGAACCCACTGCTTACTGGCTTATCGAAATTAATACGACTCACTATAGGGAG
ACCCAAGCTGGCTAGTTAAGCTTGGTACCGAGCTCGGATCCATGGAGCATCACAGCTACGATGGCGCCAT
GAGGAGCCTGCAGGCTATCAGCGGCTCCTTCGCCGACATCGAGGGACACTGGAACGGCCCCACCTCCGTG
CTGGATAACCCCGCCGTGATCGACGGACAGCTGTACGGAGCCTATGTCTTCATGCACCCTGAGTGCCACC
AGGGCGAGTACGCCCCCATTGTGAAGATCATCCAGCTGTGCTGGGCCGTGATCTGCATGTGCCAAGTGCT
GTTCATGTTCAGCAGGGCCCCTAGGGTGCCCTGGGAGGCCATGTATCTGCCCGGCGTGGAGTGCGTGATC
TACACCCTGGCCTTCACAGGCAACGGCTACGTGAGGATGGTGGACGGCAGAATCCTGACCTGGAGCAGAC
TGGCCAGCTGGCTGGTGTGTTGCCCTGTGATGCTGGGCCAGATCTCCGCCATCACCCTGATCAAGTACCA
GTCCATCCCTCTGAACCCCATGATGATCGCCTGCAGCATCATTAGGACCGTGTTTGGCGTGAGCGCTGGC
GTGGTGCAAGAGGAGCCCCTGAAGTGGGTGTTCTTCTGGCTGGGCATCTTCTTTTTCGCCTTCGAGCTGC
TGGGCTGCTACCTGATTTTCGCTATCGCCATCGCCGACTTCGAGGCCTGCAAGACCGAACTGGCCAACAA
AGTGATCGGCAGAATCAAGACCATGAGGGCCATCATCTTCATCTGCTGGCCCGCCATCACCGTGACATGG
GTGCTGTCCTCCGCCGGCACCTGTCTGGTGGACGACAACTACACCACCATCGGCTTCGTCGTGCTGGACG
CTGTGTGCAAGAACATGTACGGCGTCGTCATCTGGAGCACCACCTGGGGCCTCCTGAACGGCAAGTGGGA
CAGAGACTACGCCAGAACCTTCGGCCAGGAGGAAGAACAGCAGGAGGAAGCCCCTGACTTTGACGCCAAG
GGAGGAGCCATGCCTGGCGCCAACGACAATGTGGAGGTGAAGATGTTCGCGGCCGCCGTGAGCAAGGGCG
AGGAGCTGTTCACCGGGGTGGTGCCCATCCTGGTCGAGCTGGACGGCGACGTAAACGGCCACAAGTTCAG
CGTGTCCGGCGAGGGCGAGGGCGATGCCACCTACGGCAAGCTGACCCTGAAGTTCATCTGCACCACCGGC
AAGCTGCCCGTGCCCT
Features (pLannotate 1.2.2; 21 found; start..end, strand, type, name):
    578..619     +  CDS            V5 tag: epitope tag from simian virus 5
    675..899     +  polyA_signal   bGH poly(A) signal: bovine growth hormone polyadenylation signal
    903..924     +  promoter       SV40 promoter (fragment): SV40 enhancer and early promoter
    945..1373    +  rep_origin     f1 ori (sequence partly withheld): f1 bacteriophage origin of replication; arrow indicates direction of (+) strand synthesis
   1387..1716    +  promoter       SV40 promoter: SV40 enhancer and early promoter
   1783..2574    +  CDS            neo: KKA2_KLEPN - Also known as kan, nptII. Experimental evidence at protein level: Swiss-Prot protein existence level 1. Resistance to kanamycin, neomycin, paromomycin, ribostamycin, butirosin and gentamicin B. From Klebsiella pneumoniae.
   2600..2758    +  CDS            ble (fragment): BLE_KLEPN - Experimental evidence at protein level: Swiss-Prot protein existence level 1. Binding protein with a strong affinity to the bleomycin family of antibiotics. Binds to CL990; an antimitotic-antibiotic compound. From Klebsiella pneumoniae.
   2753..2874    +  polyA_signal   SV40 poly(A) signal: SV40 polyadenylation signal
   2947..2963    -  protein_bind   lac operator: The lac repressor binds to the lac operator to inhibit transcription in E. coli. This inhibition can be relieved by adding lactose or isopropyl-β-D-thiogalactopyranoside (IPTG). lac repressor encoded by lacI
   2971..3001    -  promoter       lac promoter: promoter for the E. coli lac operon
   3016..3037    -  protein_bind   CAP binding site: CAP binding activates transcription in the presence of cAMP. E. coli catabolite activator protein
   3050..3142    -  CDS            lacI (fragment): lac repressor; lacI; The lac repressor binds to the lac operator to inhibit transcription in E. coli. This inhibition can be relieved by adding lactose or isopropyl-β-D-thiogalactopyranoside (IPTG).
   3325..3913    -  rep_origin     ori: high-copy-number ColE1/pMB1/pBR322/pUC origin of replication
   4084..4944    -  CDS            AmpR: β-lactamase; bla; confers resistance to ampicillin, carbenicillin, and related antibiotics
   4945..5049    -  promoter       AmpR promoter: bla
   5108..5160    -  misc_feature   bom (fragment): basis of mobility region from pBR322
   5315..5694    +  enhancer       CMV enhancer: human cytomegalovirus immediate early enhancer
   5695..5898    +  promoter       CMV promoter: human cytomegalovirus (CMV) immediate early promoter
   5894..5927    +  LTR            5' LTR (truncated) (fragment): truncated 5' long terminal repeat (LTR) from HIV-1
   5943..5961    +  promoter       T7 promoter: promoter for bacteriophage T7 RNA polymerase
   7002..548     +  CDS            EYFP (across the origin): enhanced YFP mammalian codon-optimized
