[The description below was written by a language model from this plasmid's Addgene catalogue record, the feature table of its GenBank file and pLannotate feature annotations shown in this document.]
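Description:
pcDNA3.1-C1ACR_887-EYFP is a mammalian expression plasmid built on the Invitrogen pcDNA3.1 backbone. It carries a human codon-optimized coding sequence for C1ACR_887, an anion channelrhodopsin from an unclassified cryptophyte alga (strain CCMP2293). The 987 bp insert was cloned between BamHI and NotI, directly upstream of an EYFP coding sequence that had been placed in the backbone between NotI and XbaI, so the channel is made as a C-terminal EYFP fusion. Transcription is driven by the CMV immediate-early enhancer and promoter and terminated by the bovine growth hormone polyadenylation signal. A T7 promoter between the CMV promoter and the insert serves as the sequencing primer site. A V5 epitope tag is annotated downstream of EYFP, but the record does not indicate whether it is in frame and translated.

In E. coli the plasmid replicates at high copy from a ColE1/pUC-type origin and is selected with ampicillin through the β-lactamase gene; an f1 origin is also present. An SV40 promoter-driven neomycin phosphotransferase cassette with an SV40 polyadenylation signal could allow G418 selection of stably transfected mammalian cells. The short HIV-1 LTR, ble, lacI and bom fragments in the annotation are probably backbone remnants or similarity hits rather than functional elements.

The channelrhodopsin itself is not annotated in the full-sequence feature table, but it would fit in the unannotated gap between the T7 promoter and EYFP. The separate GenBank record covers only the 987 bp insert. The sequenced plasmid is 7,170 nt, whereas the catalogue lists about 7,900 bp. The stated purpose is expression in mammalian cells, where the fluorescent tag marks expressing cells, consistent with the source study comparing kinetics, conductance and spectral sensitivity across natural anion channelrhodopsins.
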