Addgene plasmid #103965: pcDNA3.1-C1ACR_887-EYFP
Purpose: Anion channelrhodopsin from unclassified cryptophyte (CCMP2293) for expression in mammalian cells
Depositing lab: John Spudich. Depositing organization: University of Texas Health Science Center at Houston. Publication: The Expanding Family of Natural Anion Channelrhodopsins Reveals Large Variations in Kinetics, Conductance, and Spectral Sensitivity. Govorunova EG, Sineshchekov OA, Rodarte EM, Janz R, Morelle O, Melkonian M, Wong GK, Spudich JL. Sci Rep. 2017 Mar 3;7:43358. doi: 10.1038/srep43358. PubMed 28256618.
Backbone
  Vector backbone: pcDNA3.1
  Backbone manufacturer: Invitrogen
  Backbone size w/o insert (bp): 6217
  Total vector size (bp): 7900
  Modifications to backbone: EYFP was cloned between NotI and XbaI sites
  Vector type: Mammalian Expression
Growth in bacteria
  Bacterial resistance: Ampicillin, 100 μg/mL
  Growth temperature: 37°C
  Growth strain: DH5alpha
  Copy number: High Copy
Gene/Insert
  Gene/Insert name: Anion channelrhodopsin C1ACR_887
  Species: unclassified cryptophyte
  Insert size (bp): 987
  Mutation: human codon optimized
  GenBank ID: KX879691
  Promoter: CMV
  Tag / fusion protein: EYFP (C terminal on backbone)
  Cloning method: Restriction Enzyme; 5′ cloning site BamHI (not destroyed); 3′ cloning site NotI (not destroyed)
  Sequencing primers: 5′ T7
Terms and licenses: Academic/Nonprofit Terms; Industry Terms: Not Available to Industry
How to cite: pcDNA3.1-C1ACR_887-EYFP was a gift from John Spudich (Addgene plasmid # 103965 ; http://n2t.net/addgene:103965 ; RRID:Addgene_103965)
