LOCUS       Exported 987 bp ds-DNA linear SYN 07-JUL-2021
DEFINITION  Anion channelrhodopsin from unclassified cryptophyte (CCMP2293) for
            expression in mammalian cells.
ACCESSION   .
VERSION     .
KEYWORDS    pcDNA3.1-C1ACR_887-EYFP
SOURCE      synthetic DNA construct
  ORGANISM  synthetic DNA construct
REFERENCE   1 (bases 1 to 987)
  AUTHORS   Govorunova EG, Sineshchekov OA, Rodarte EM, Janz R, Morelle O,
            Melkonian M, Wong GK, Spudich JL
  TITLE     The Expanding Family of Natural Anion Channelrhodopsins Reveals
            Large Variations in Kinetics, Conductance, and Spectral Sensitivity.
  JOURNAL   Sci Rep. 2017 Mar 3;7:43358. doi: 10.1038/srep43358.
  PUBMED    28256618
REFERENCE   2 (bases 1 to 987)
  AUTHORS   .
  TITLE     Direct Submission
  JOURNAL   Exported Jul 7, 2021 from SnapGene Server 1.1.58
            http://www.snapgene.com
FEATURES             Location/Qualifiers
     source          1..987
                     /organism="synthetic DNA construct"
                     /mol_type="other DNA"
ORIGIN
        1 atggagcatc acagctacga tggcgccatg aggagcctgc aggctatcag cggctccttc
       61 gccgacatcg agggacactg gaacggcccc acctccgtgc tggataaccc cgccgtgatc
      121 gacggacagc tgtacggagc ctatgtcttc atgcaccctg agtgccacca gggcgagtac
      181 gcccccattg tgaagatcat ccagctgtgc tgggccgtga tctgcatgtg ccaagtgctg
      241 ttcatgttca gcagggcccc tagggtgccc tgggaggcca tgtatctgcc cggcgtggag
      301 tgcgtgatct acaccctggc cttcacaggc aacggctacg tgaggatggt ggacggcaga
      361 atcctgacct ggagcagact ggccagctgg ctggtgtgtt gccctgtgat gctgggccag
      421 atctccgcca tcaccctgat caagtaccag tccatccctc tgaaccccat gatgatcgcc
      481 tgcagcatca ttaggaccgt gtttggcgtg agcgctggcg tggtgcaaga ggagcccctg
      541 aagtgggtgt tcttctggct gggcatcttc tttttcgcct tcgagctgct gggctgctac
      601 ctgattttcg ctatcgccat cgccgacttc gaggcctgca agaccgaact ggccaacaaa
      661 gtgatcggca gaatcaagac catgagggcc atcatcttca tctgctggcc cgccatcacc
      721 gtgacatggg tgctgtcctc cgccggcacc tgtctggtgg acgacaacta caccaccatc
      781 ggcttcgtcg tgctggacgc tgtgtgcaag aacatgtacg gcgtcgtcat ctggagcacc
      841 acctggggcc tcctgaacgg caagtgggac agagactacg ccagaacctt cggccaggag
      901 gaagaacagc aggaggaagc ccctgacttt gacgccaagg gaggagccat gcctggcgcc
      961 aacgacaatg tggaggtgaa gatgttc
//
