>Addgene plasmid #103965 | pcDNA3.1-C1ACR_887-EYFP | depositor partial sequence | sequence record 196901 | EYFP
GTGAGCAAGGGCGAGGAGCTGTTCACCGGGGTGGTGCCCATCCTGGTCGAGCTGGACGGCGACGTAAACG
GCCACAAGTTCAGCGTGTCCGGCGAGGGCGAGGGCGATGCCACCTACGGCAAGCTGACCCTGAAGTTCAT
CTGCACCACCGGCAAGCTGCCCGTGCCCTGGCCCACCCTCGTGACCACCTTCGGCTACGGCCTGCAGTGC
TTCGCCCGCTACCCCGACCACATGAAGCAGCACGACTTCTTCAAGTCCGCCATGCCCGAAGGCTACGTCC
AGGAGCGCACCATCTTCTTCAAGGACGACGGCAACTACAAGACCCGCGCCGAGGTGAAGTTCGAGGGCGA
CACCCTGGTGAACCGCATCGAGCTGAAGGGCATCGACTTCAAGGAGGACGGCAACATCCTGGGGCACAAG
CTGGAGTACAACTACAACAGCCACAACGTCTATATCATGGCCGACAAGCAGAAGAACGGCATCAAGGTGA
ACTTCAAGATCCGCCACAACATCGAGGACGGCAGCGTGCAGCTCGCCGACCACTACCAGCAGAACACCCC
CATCGGCGACGGCCCCGTGCTGCTGCCCGACAACCACTACCTGAGCTACCAGTCCGCCCTGAGCAAAGAC
CCCAACGAGAAGCGCGATCACATGGTCCTGCTGGAGTTCGTGACCGCCGCCGGGATCACTCTCGGCATGG
ACGAGCTGTACAAGTAA
